Addgene plasmid #205470: psiCHECK-2 GATD1 Alu_Mut1
Purpose: Luciferase reporter for Alu Domain Activity
Depositing lab: Glen Borchert. Depositing organization: University of South Alabama.
Backbone
  Vector backbone: psiCHECK-2
  Backbone manufacturer: Promega
  Backbone size w/o insert (bp): 6273
  Vector type: RNAi, Luciferase
Growth in bacteria
  Bacterial resistance: Ampicillin, 100 μg/mL
  Growth temperature: 37°C
  Growth strain: DH5alpha
  Copy number: High Copy
Gene/Insert
  Gene/Insert name: Mutant 1 GATD1 Alu Domain
  Species: H. sapiens (human)
  Insert size (bp): 78
  Mutation: Mutated the entire structure of the alu domain with the addition of ACACAC repeated
  Promoter: T7
  Cloning method: Restriction Enzyme; 5′ cloning site XhoI (not destroyed); 3′ cloning site NOTI (not destroyed)
  Sequencing primers: 5′ TGGGTAAGTACATCAAG; 3′ CTCATTTAGATCCTCAC
Terms and licenses: Academic/Nonprofit Terms; Industry Terms: Not Available to Industry
How to cite: psiCHECK-2 GATD1 Alu_Mut1 was a gift from Glen Borchert (Addgene plasmid # 205470 ; http://n2t.net/addgene:205470 ; RRID:Addgene_205470)
