[The description below was written by a language model from this plasmid's Addgene catalogue record and pLannotate feature annotations shown in this document.]
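Description:
psiCHECK-2 GATD1 Alu_Mut1 is a dual-luciferase reporter plasmid built on the Promega psiCHECK-2 backbone, intended for transfection into mammalian cells to measure the activity of an Alu domain from the human GATD1 gene. It is propagated in E. coli as a high-copy plasmid through a ColE1/pUC-type origin and is selected with ampicillin via the β-lactamase gene and its native promoter. The sequenced record is about 6.3 kb, consistent with the stated backbone size plus a small insert.

The plasmid carries two independent reporter cassettes. In the first, the SV40 enhancer/early promoter followed by a chimeric β-globin/immunoglobulin intron drives human codon-optimised Renilla luciferase (hRluc), terminated by a synthetic poly(A) signal. A T7 promoter sits just upstream of the hRluc coding sequence and is the promoter listed in the catalogue entry, although expression in mammalian cells would come from the SV40 element. The 78 bp insert was cloned between XhoI and NotI sites, both retained. The feature table does not annotate it, but the unannotated gap between the end of hRluc and the synthetic poly(A) signal is consistent with placement in the Renilla 3′ untranslated region, where test sequences are normally placed in this vector. This version is a mutant in which the entire Alu domain structure has been disrupted by substitution with repeated ACACAC sequence, so it presumably serves as a structure-disrupted comparison for the wild-type domain, though the record does not say so explicitly. The second cassette expresses firefly luciferase (luc+) from the HSV thymidine kinase promoter with an SV40 poly(A) signal, providing an internal control against which Renilla signal is normalised.
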