Features (pLannotate 1.2.2; 12 found; start..end, strand, type, name):
     62..419     +  promoter       SV40 promoter: SV40 enhancer and early promoter
    489..621     +  intron         chimeric intron: chimera between introns from human β-globin and immunoglobulin heavy chain genes
    666..684     +  promoter       T7 promoter: promoter for bacteriophage T7 RNA polymerase
    694..1629    +  CDS            hRluc: Renilla luciferase human codon-optimized
   1742..1790    +  polyA_signal   poly(A) signal: synthetic polyadenylation signal
   1799..2550    +  promoter       HSV TK promoter: herpes simplex virus thymidine kinase promoter
   2586..4238    +  CDS            luciferase: firefly luciferase; luc+; enhanced luc+ version of the luciferase gene AAS38485.1 42718124.0
   4282..4403    -  polyA_signal   SV40 poly(A) signal: SV40 polyadenylation signal
   4426..4494    -  CDS            large T antigen (fragment): large T antigen from SV40 (simian virus 40)
   4536..4640    +  promoter       AmpR promoter: bla
   4641..5501    +  CDS            AmpR: β-lactamase; bla; confers resistance to ampicillin, carbenicillin, and related antibiotics
   5672..6260    +  rep_origin     ori: high-copy-number ColE1/pMB1/pBR322/pUC origin of replication
>Addgene plasmid #205470 | psiCHECK-2 GATD1 Alu_Mut1 | addgene full sequence | sequence record 405463 | Addgene NGS Result
AGATCTGCGCAGCACCATGGCCTGAAATAACCTCTGAAAGAGGAACTTGGTTAGGTACCTTCTGAGGCGG
AAAGAACCAGCTGTGGAATGTGTGTCAGTTAGGGTGTGGAAAGTCCCCAGGCTCCCCAGCAGGCAGAAGT
ATGCAAAGCATGCATCTCAATTAGTCAGCAACCAGGTGTGGAAAGTCCCCAGGCTCCCCAGCAGGCAGAA
GTATGCAAAGCATGCATCTCAATTAGTCAGCAACCATAGTCCCGCCCCTAACTCCGCCCATCCCGCCCCT
AACTCCGCCCAGTTCCGCCCATTCTCCGCCCCATGGCTGACTAATTTTTTTTATTTATGCAGAGGCCGAG
GCCGCCTCGGCCTCTGAGCTATTCCAGAAGTAGTGAGGAGGCTTTTTTGGAGGCCTAGGCTTTTGCAAAA
AGCTTGATTCTTCTGACACAACAGTCTCGAACTTAAGCTGCAGAAGTTGGTCGTGAGGCACTGGGCAGGT
AAGTATCAAGGTTACAAGACAGGTTTAAGGAGACCAATAGAAACTGGGCTTGTCGAGACAGAGAAGACTC
TTGCGTTTCTGATAGGCACCTATTGGTCTTACTGACATCCACTTTGCCTTTCTCTCCACAGGTGTCCACT
CCCAGTTCAATTACAGCTCTTAAGGCTAGAGTACTTAATACGACTCACTATAGGCTAGCCACCATGGCTT
CCAAGGTGTACGACCCCGAGCAACGCAAACGCATGATCACTGGGCCTCAGTGGTGGGCTCGCTGCAAGCA
AATGAACGTGCTGGACTCCTTCATCAACTACTATGATTCCGAGAAGCACGCCGAGAACGCCGTGATTTTT
CTGCATGGTAACGCTGCCTCCAGCTACCTGTGGAGGCACGTCGTGCCTCACATCGAGCCCGTGGCTAGAT
GCATCATCCCTGATCTGATCGGAATGGGTAAGTCCGGCAAGAGCGGGAATGGCTCATATCGCCTCCTGGA
TCACTACAAGTACCTCACCGCTTGGTTCGAGCTGCTGAACCTTCCAAAGAAAATCATCTTTGTGGGCCAC
GACTGGGGGGCTTGTCTGGCCTTTCACTACTCCTACGAGCACCAAGACAAGATCAAGGCCATCGTCCATG
CTGAGAGTGTCGTGGACGTGATCGAGTCCTGGGACGAGTGGCCTGACATCGAGGAGGATATCGCCCTGAT
CAAGAGCGAAGAGGGCGAGAAAATGGTGCTTGAGAATAACTTCTTCGTCGAGACCATGCTCCCAAGCAAG
ATCATGCGGAAACTGGAGCCTGAGGAGTTCGCTGCCTACCTGGAGCCATTCAAGGAGAAGGGCGAGGTTA
GACGGCCTACCCTCTCCTGGCCTCGCGAGATCCCTCTCGTTAAGGGAGGCAAGCCCGACGTCGTCCAGAT
TGTCCGCAACTACAACGCCTACCTTCGGGCCAGCGACGATCTGCCTAAGATGTTCATCGAGTCCGACCCT
GGGTTCTTTTCCAACGCTATTGTCGAGGGAGCTAAGAAGTTCCCTAACACCGAGTTCGTGAAGGTGAAGG
GCCTCCACTTCAGCCAGGAGGACGCTCCAGATGAAATGGGTAAGTACATCAAGAGCTTCGTGGAGCGCGT
GCTGAAGAACGAGCAGTAATTCTAGGCGATCGCTCGAGCCCAAACCAAACCTTAGCCACACACACACACA
CACACACACACACACACACACACACAAGGCTGAGGTTTGGTTTGGGGCGGCCGCTGGCCGCAATAAAATA
TCTTTATTTTCATTACATCTGTGTGTTGGTTTTTTGTGTGAGGATCTAAATGAGTCTTCGGACCTCGCGG
GGGCCGCTTAAGCGGTGGTTAGGGTTTGTCTGACGCGGGGGGAGGGGGAAGGAACGAAACACTCTCATTC
GGAGGCGGCTCGGGGTTTGGTCTTGGTGGCCACGGGCACGCAGAAGAGCGCCGCGATCCTCTTAAGCACC
CCCCCGCCCTCCGTGGAGGCGGGGGTTTGGTCGGCGGGTGGTAACTGGCGGGCCGCTGACTCGGGCGGGT
CGCGCGCCCCAGAGTGTGACCTTTTCGGTCTGCTCGCAGACCCCCGGGCGGCGCCGCCGCGGCGGCGACG
GGCTCGCTGGGTCCTAGGCTCCATGGGGACCGTATACGTGGACAGGCTCTGGAGCATCCGCACGACTGCG
GTGATATTACCGGAGACCTTCTGCGGGACGAGCCGGGTCACGCGGCTGACGCGGAGCGTCCGTTGGGCGA
CAAACACCAGGACGGGGCACAGGTACACTATCTTGTCACCCGGAGGCGCGAGGGACTGCAGGAGCTTCAG
GGAGTGGCGCAGCTGCTTCATCCCCGTGGCCCGTTGCTCGCGTTTGCTGGCGGTGTCCCCGGAAGAAATA
TATTTGCATGTCTTTAGTTCTATGATGACACAAACCCCGCCCAGCGTCTTGTCATTGGCGAATTCGAACA
CGCAGATGCAGTCGGGGCGGCGCGGTCCCAGGTCCACTTCGCATATTAAGGTGACGCGTGTGGCCTCGAA
CACCGAGCGACCCTGCAGCGACCCGCTTAAAAGCTTGGCATTCCGGTACTGTTGGTAAAGCCACCATGGC
CGATGCTAAGAACATTAAGAAGGGCCCTGCTCCCTTCTACCCTCTGGAGGATGGCACCGCTGGCGAGCAG
CTGCACAAGGCCATGAAGAGGTATGCCCTGGTGCCTGGCACCATTGCCTTCACCGATGCCCACATTGAGG
TGGACATCACCTATGCCGAGTACTTCGAGATGTCTGTGCGCCTGGCCGAGGCCATGAAGAGGTACGGCCT
GAACACCAACCACCGCATCGTGGTGTGCTCTGAGAACTCTCTGCAGTTCTTCATGCCAGTGCTGGGCGCC
CTGTTCATCGGAGTGGCCGTGGCCCCTGCTAACGACATTTACAACGAGCGCGAGCTGCTGAACAGCATGG
GCATTTCTCAGCCTACCGTGGTGTTCGTGTCTAAGAAGGGCCTGCAGAAGATCCTGAACGTGCAGAAGAA
GCTGCCTATCATCCAGAAGATCATCATCATGGACTCTAAGACCGACTACCAGGGCTTCCAGAGCATGTAC
ACATTCGTGACATCTCATCTGCCTCCTGGCTTCAACGAGTACGACTTCGTGCCAGAGTCTTTCGACAGGG
ACAAAACCATTGCCCTGATCATGAACAGCTCTGGGTCTACCGGCCTGCCTAAGGGCGTGGCCCTGCCTCA
TCGCACCGCCTGTGTGCGCTTCTCTCACGCCCGCGACCCTATTTTCGGCAACCAGATCATCCCCGACACC
GCTATTCTGAGCGTGGTGCCATTCCACCACGGCTTCGGCATGTTCACCACCCTGGGCTACCTGATTTGCG
GCTTTCGGGTGGTGCTGATGTACCGCTTCGAGGAGGAGCTGTTCCTGCGCAGCCTGCAAGACTACAAAAT
TCAGTCTGCCCTGCTGGTGCCAACCCTGTTCAGCTTCTTCGCTAAGAGCACCCTGATCGACAAGTACGAC
CTGTCTAACCTGCACGAGATTGCCTCTGGCGGCGCCCCACTGTCTAAGGAGGTGGGCGAAGCCGTGGCCA
AGCGCTTTCATCTGCCAGGCATCCGCCAGGGCTACGGCCTGACCGAGACAACCAGCGCCATTCTGATTAC
CCCAGAGGGCGACGACAAGCCTGGCGCCGTGGGCAAGGTGGTGCCATTCTTCGAGGCCAAGGTGGTGGAC
CTGGACACCGGCAAGACCCTGGGAGTGAACCAGCGCGGCGAGCTGTGTGTGCGCGGCCCTATGATTATGT
CCGGCTACGTGAATAACCCTGAGGCCACAAACGCCCTGATCGACAAGGACGGCTGGCTGCACTCTGGCGA
CATTGCCTACTGGGACGAGGACGAGCACTTCTTCATCGTGGACCGCCTGAAGTCTCTGATCAAGTACAAG
GGCTACCAGGTGGCCCCAGCCGAGCTGGAGTCTATCCTGCTGCAGCACCCTAACATTTTCGACGCCGGAG
TGGCCGGCCTGCCCGACGACGATGCCGGCGAGCTGCCTGCCGCCGTCGTCGTGCTGGAACACGGCAAGAC
CATGACCGAGAAGGAGATCGTGGACTATGTGGCCAGCCAGGTGACAACCGCCAAGAAGCTGCGCGGCGGA
GTGGTGTTCGTGGACGAGGTGCCCAAGGGCCTGACCGGCAAGCTGGACGCCCGCAAGATCCGCGAGATCC
TGATCAAGGCTAAGAAAGGCGGCAAGATCGCCGTGTAATAATTCTAGAGTCGGGGCGGCCGGCCGCTTCG
AGCAGACATGATAAGATACATTGATGAGTTTGGACAAACCACAACTAGAATGCAGTGAAAAAAATGCTTT
ATTTGTGAAATTTGTGATGCTATTGCTTTATTTGTAACCATTATAAGCTGCAATAAACAAGTTAACAACA
ACAATTGCATTCATTTTATGTTTCAGGTTCAGGGGGAGGTGTGGGAGGTTTTTTAAAGCAAGTAAAACCT
CTACAAATGTGGTAAAATCGATAAGGATCCAGGTGGCACTTTTCGGGGAAATGTGCGCGGAACCCCTATT
TGTTTATTTTTCTAAATACATTCAAATATGTATCCGCTCATGAGACAATAACCCTGATAAATGCTTCAAT
AATATTGAAAAAGGAAGAGTATGAGTATTCAACATTTCCGTGTCGCCCTTATTCCCTTTTTTGCGGCATT
TTGCCTTCCTGTTTTTGCTCACCCAGAAACGCTGGTGAAAGTAAAAGATGCTGAAGATCAGTTGGGTGCA
CGAGTGGGTTACATCGAACTGGATCTCAACAGCGGTAAGATCCTTGAGAGTTTTCGCCCCGAAGAACGTT
TTCCAATGATGAGCACTTTTAAAGTTCTGCTATGTGGCGCGGTATTATCCCGTATTGACGCCGGGCAAGA
GCAACTCGGTCGCCGCATACACTATTCTCAGAATGACTTGGTTGAGTACTCACCAGTCACAGAAAAGCAT
CTTACGGATGGCATGACAGTAAGAGAATTATGCAGTGCTGCCATAACCATGAGTGATAACACTGCGGCCA
ACTTACTTCTGACAACGATCGGAGGACCGAAGGAGCTAACCGCTTTTTTGCACAACATGGGGGATCATGT
AACTCGCCTTGATCGTTGGGAACCGGAGCTGAATGAAGCCATACCAAACGACGAGCGTGACACCACGATG
CCTGTAGCAATGGCAACAACGTTGCGCAAACTATTAACTGGCGAACTACTTACTCTAGCTTCCCGGCAAC
AATTAATAGACTGGATGGAGGCGGATAAAGTTGCAGGACCACTTCTGCGCTCGGCCCTTCCGGCTGGCTG
GTTTATTGCTGATAAATCTGGAGCCGGTGAGCGTGGGTCTCGCGGTATCATTGCAGCACTGGGGCCAGAT
GGTAAGCCCTCCCGTATCGTAGTTATCTACACGACGGGGAGTCAGGCAACTATGGATGAACGAAATAGAC
AGATCGCTGAGATAGGTGCCTCACTGATTAAGCATTGGTAACTGTCAGACCAAGTTTACTCATATATACT
TTAGATTGATTTAAAACTTCATTTTTAATTTAAAAGGATCTAGGTGAAGATCCTTTTTGATAATCTCATG
ACCAAAATCCCTTAACGTGAGTTTTCGTTCCACTGAGCGTCAGACCCCGTAGAAAAGATCAAAGGATCTT
CTTGAGATCCTTTTTTTCTGCGCGTAATCTGCTGCTTGCAAACAAAAAAACCACCGCTACCAGCGGTGGT
TTGTTTGCCGGATCAAGAGCTACCAACTCTTTTTCCGAAGGTAACTGGCTTCAGCAGAGCGCAGATACCA
AATACTGTTCTTCTAGTGTAGCCGTAGTTAGGCCACCACTTCAAGAACTCTGTAGCACCGCCTACATACC
TCGCTCTGCTAATCCTGTTACCAGTGGCTGCTGCCAGTGGCGATAAGTCGTGTCTTACCGGGTTGGACTC
AAGACGATAGTTACCGGATAAGGCGCAGCGGTCGGGCTGAACGGGGGGTTCGTGCACACAGCCCAGCTTG
GAGCGAACGACCTACACCGAACTGAGATACCTACAGCGTGAGCTATGAGAAAGCGCCACGCTTCCCGAAG
GGAGAAAGGCGGACAGGTATCCGGTAAGCGGCAGGGTCGGAACAGGAGAGCGCACGAGGGAGCTTCCAGG
GGGAAACGCCTGGTATCTTTATAGTCCTGTCGGGTTTCGCCACCTCTGACTTGAGCGTCGATTTTTGTGA
TGCTCGTCAGGGGGGCGGAGCCTATGGAAAAACGCCAGCAACGCGGCCTTTTTACGGTTCCTGGCCTTTT
GCTGGCCTTTTGCTCACATGGCTCGAC
