>Addgene plasmid #205470 | psiCHECK-2 GATD1 Alu_Mut1 | depositor partial sequence | sequence record 399677 | GATD1 Mut1 Alu Domain
CCCAAACCAAACCTTAGCCACACACACACACACACACACACACACACACACACACACAAGGCTGAGGTTT
GGTTTGGG
